Addgene plasmid #216888: pST39-Mega'-deltaT
Purpose: Mega' with knockout of GvpT
Depositing lab: George Lu. Depositing organization: Rice University. Publication: Elucidating the assembly of gas vesicles by systematic protein-protein interaction analysis. Iburg M, Anderson AP, Wong VT, Anton ED, He A, Lu GJ. EMBO J. 2024 Oct;43(19):4156-4172. doi: 10.1038/s44318-024-00178-2. Epub 2024 Sep 3. PubMed 39227754.
Backbone
  Vector backbone: pST39
  Vector type: Bacterial Expression
Growth in bacteria
  Bacterial resistance: Ampicillin, 100 μg/mL
  Growth temperature: 30°C
  Growth strain: DH5alpha
  Copy number: Low Copy
Gene/Insert
  Gene/Insert name: Mega' with knockout of GvpT
  Species: Synthetic; Priestia megaterium
  Cloning method: Gibson Cloning
Terms and licenses: Academic/Nonprofit Terms; Industry Terms: Not Available to Industry
Depositor comments: Please visit https://www.biorxiv.org/content/10.1101/2023.07.23.550228v1 for bioRxiv preprint.
How to cite: pST39-Mega'-deltaT was a gift from George Lu (Addgene plasmid # 216888 ; http://n2t.net/addgene:216888 ; RRID:Addgene_216888)
