[The description below was written by a language model from this plasmid's Addgene catalogue record and pLannotate feature annotations shown in this document.]
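Description:
pST39-Mega'-deltaT is a bacterial expression plasmid of about 7.9 kb built on the pST39 backbone. It carries a variant of the gas vesicle gene cluster from Priestia (formerly Bacillus) megaterium, called Mega', in which GvpT has been knocked out. The backbone is pBR322-like: replication runs from a ColE1/pMB1-type origin accompanied by the rop gene, which keeps copy number low in line with the catalogue's "low copy" designation. The bom site and a fragment of mbeC remain as remnants of the ColE1 mobilisation region. Selection is by ampicillin through the TEM beta-lactamase gene (bla), which has its own promoter and is followed by the phage fd terminator.

The payload lies between a T7 promoter and a T7 terminator, so the cluster is presumably transcribed as one polycistronic unit in E. coli hosts that supply T7 RNA polymerase. Automated annotation identifies only three of the gas vesicle genes in this roughly 5 kb region. These are gvpB, the GvpA-type protein that forms the core of the vesicle shell, and the accessory genes gvpS and gvpJ. The unannotated stretches between them probably contain other cluster genes, but the record does not list them or say how the GvpT knockout was made. Short hits to a rice ADH 5'-UTR, a B. subtilis ydeC fragment and a SET1 tag fragment are most likely incidental similarity matches or backbone remnants.

The insert was assembled by Gibson cloning. The plasmid comes from a study that dissected gas vesicle assembly through systematic protein-protein interaction analysis. It appears intended as a single-gene deletion for testing what GvpT contributes to gas vesicle formation compared with the intact Mega' cluster.
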