Features (pLannotate 1.2.2; 15 found; start..end, strand, type, name):
     38..129     +  promoter       AmpR promoter: bla
    130..987     +  CDS            bla: BLAT_ECOLX - Experimental evidence at protein level: Swiss-Prot protein existence level 1. TEM-type are the most prevalent beta-lactamases in enterobacteria; they hydrolyze the beta-lactam bond in susceptible beta-lactam antibiotics, thus conferring resistance to penicillins and cephalosporins. TEM-3 and TEM-4 are capable of hydrolyzing cefotaxime and ceftazidime. TEM-5 is capable of hydrolyzing ceftazidime. TEM-6 is capable of hydrolyzing ceftazidime and aztreonam. TEM-8/CAZ-2, TEM- 16/CAZ-7 and TEM-24/CAZ-6 are markedly active against ceftazidime. IRT- 4 shows resistance to beta-lactamase in
    994..1033    +  terminator     fd terminator: central terminator from bacteriophage fd (Otsuka and Kunisawa, 1982)
   1064..1652    +  rep_origin     ori: high-copy-number ColE1/pMB1/pBR322/pUC origin of replication
   1838..1977    -  misc_feature   bom: basis of mobility region from pBR322
   2079..2270    -  CDS            rop: Rop protein, which maintains plasmids at low copy number; rop
   2310..2420    +  CDS            mbeC (fragment): MBEC_ECOLX - Experimental evidence at protein level: Swiss-Prot protein existence level 1. Required for efficient mobilization of ColE1 plasmid and is thus essential to promote the specific transfer of the plasmid during conjugation. Probably functions by inducing DNA bending, helping the MbeA relaxase to melt the DNA around the nic site and cleave the phosphodiester bond. Binds specifically double-stranded DNA (dsDNA) containing the ColE1 oriT but does not recognize the inverted repeat (IR). From Escherichia coli.
   2507..2525    +  promoter       T7 promoter: promoter for bacteriophage T7 RNA polymerase
   2773..3036    +  CDS            gvpB: GVPB_BACME - Protein inferred from homology: Swiss-Prot protein existence level 3. Gas vesicles are small, hollow, gas filled protein structures that are found in several microbial planktonic microorganisms. They allow the positioning of the organism at the favorable depth for growth. GvpA type proteins form the essential core of the structure. From Bacillus megaterium.
   5557..5573    +  5'UTR          OsADH 5'-UTR (fragment): translational enhancer from the 5'-UTR of the Oryza sativa alcohol dehydrogenase gene (Sugio et al., 2008)
   6214..6498    +  CDS            gvpS: GVPS_BACME - Protein inferred from homology: Swiss-Prot protein existence level 3. Gas vesicles are small, hollow, gas filled protein structures that are found in several microbial planktonic microorganisms. They allow the positioning of the organism at the favorable depth for growth (By similarity). From Bacillus megaterium.
   6761..7060    +  CDS            gvpJ: GVPJ_BACME - Protein inferred from homology: Swiss-Prot protein existence level 3. Gas vesicles are small, hollow, gas filled protein structures that are found in several microbial planktonic microorganisms. They allow the positioning of the organism at the favorable depth for growth. This protein could be important for the shape determination of the gas vesicle. From Bacillus megaterium.
   7575..7694    -  CDS            ydeC (fragment): YDEC_BACSU - Protein predicted: Swiss-Prot protein existence level 4. From Bacillus subtilis (strain 168).
   7727..7776    +  CDS            SET1 (fragment): solubility-enhancement tag derived from T7 phage gene 10B
   7784..7831    +  terminator     T7 terminator: transcription terminator for bacteriophage T7 RNA polymerase
>Addgene plasmid #216888 | pST39-Mega'-deltaT | addgene full sequence | sequence record 446024 | Addgene NGS Result
GCCCGCCTAATGAGCGGGCTTTTTTTTAATTCCCCTATTTGTTTATTTTTCTAAATACATTCAAATATGT
ATCCGCTCATGAGACAATAACCCTGATAAATGCTTCAATAATATTGAAAAAGGAAGAGTATGAGTATTCA
ACATTTCCGTGTCGCCCTTATTCCCTTTTTTGCGGCATTTTGCCTTCCTGTTTTTGCTCACCCAGAAACG
CTCGTGAAAGTAAAAGACGCAGAGGACCAATTGGGGGCACGAGTGGGATACATAGAACTGGACTTGAATA
GCGGTAAAATCCTTGAGAGTTTTCGCCCTGAAGAGCGTTTTCCAATGATGAGCACTTTCAAAGTTCTGCT
ATGTGGAGCAGTATTATCCCGTGTAGATGCGGGGCAAGAGCAACTCGGACGACGAATACACTATTCGCAG
AATGACTTGGTTGAATACTCCCCAGTGACAGAAAAGCACCTTACGGACGGAATGACGGTAAGAGAATTAT
GTAGTGCCGCCATAACGATGAGTGATAACACTGCGGCGAACTTACTTCTGACAACCATCGGTGGACCGAA
GGAATTAACCGCTTTTTTGCACAATATGGGAGACCATGTAACTCGCCTTGACCGTTGGGAACCAGAACTG
AATGAAGCCATACCAAACGACGAGCGAGACACCACAATGCCTGCGGCAATGGCAACAACATTACGCAAAC
TATTAACTGGCGAACTACTTACTCTGGCTTCACGGCAACAATTAATAGACTGGCTTGAAGCGGATAAAGT
TGCAGGACCACTACTGCGTTCGGCACTTCCTGCTGGCTGGTTTATTGCTGATAAATCTGGGGCAGGAGAG
CGTGGTTCACGGGGTATCATTGCCGCACTTGGACCAGATGGTAAGCCTTCCCGTATCGTAGTTATCTACA
CGACGGGTAGTCAGGCAACTATGGACGAACGAAATAGACAGATTGCTGAAATAGGGGCTTCACTGATTAA
GCATTGGTAAACCGATACAATTAAAGGCTCCTTTTGGAGCCTTTTTTTTTGGACGGACCGGTAGAAAAGA
TCAAAGGATCTTCTTGAGATCCTTTTTTTCTGCGCGTAATCTGCTGCTTGCAAACAAAAAAACCACCGCT
ACCAGCGGTGGTTTGTTTGCCGGATCAAGAGCTACCAACTCTTTTTCCGAAGGTAACTGGCTTCAGCAGA
GCGCAGATACCAAATACTGTCCTTCTAGTGTAGCCGTAGTTAGGCCACCACTTCAAGAACTCTGTAGCAC
CGCCTACATACCTCGCTCTGCTAATCCTGTTACCAGTGGCTGCTGCCAGTGGCGATAAGTCGTGTCTTAC
CGGGTTGGACTCAAGACGATAGTTACCGGATAAGGCGCAGCGGTCGGGCTGAACGGGGGGTTCGTGCACA
CAGCCCAGCTTGGAGCGAACGACCTACACCGAACTGAGATACCTACAGCGTGAGCTATGAGAAAGCGCCA
CGCTTCCCGAAGGGAGAAAGGCGGACAGGTATCCGGTAAGCGGCAGGGTCGGAACAGGAGAGCGCACGAG
GGAGCTTCCAGGGGGAAACGCCTGGTATCTTTATAGTCCTGTCGGGTTTCGCCACCTCTGACTTGAGCGT
CGATTTTTGTGATGCTCGTCAGGGGGGCGGAGCCTATGGAAAAACGCCAGCAACGCGGCCTTTTTACGGT
TCCTGGCCTTTTGCTGGCCTTTTGCTCACATGTTCTTTCCTGCGTTATCCCCTGATTCTGTGGATAACCG
TATTACCGCCTTTGAGTGAGCTGATACCGCTCGCCGCAGCCGAACGACCGAGCGCAGCGAGTCAGTGAGC
GAGGAAGCGGAAGAGCGCCTGATGCGGTATTTTCTCCTTACGCATCTGTGCGGTATTTCACACCGCAATG
GTGCACTCTCAGTACAATCTGCTCTGATGCCGCATAGTTAAGCCAGTATACACTCCGCTATCGCTACGTG
ACTGGGTCATGGCTGCGCCCCGACACCCGCCAACACCCGCTGACGCGCCCTGACGGGCTTGTCTGCTCCC
GGCATCCGCTTACAGACAAGCTGTGACCGTCTCCGGGAGCTGCATGTGTCAGAGGTTTTCACCGTCATCA
CCGAAACGCGCGAGGCAGCTGCGGTAAAGCTCATCAGCGTGGTCGTGAAGCGATTCACAGATGTCTGCCT
GTTCATCCGCGTCCAGCTCGTTGAGTTTCTCCAGAAGCGTTAATGTCTGGCTTCTGATAAAGCGGGCCAT
GTTAAGGGCGGTTTTTTCCTGTTTGGTCACTGATGCCTCCGTGTAAGGGGGATTTCTGTTCATGGGGTAA
TGATACCGATGAAACGAGAGAGGATGCTCACGATACGGGTTACTGATGATGAACATGCCCGGTTACTGGA
ACGTTGTGAGGGTAAACAACTGGCGGTATGGATGCGGCGGGACCAGAGAAAAATCACTCAGGGTCAATGC
CAGCGCTTCGTTAATACAGATGTAGGTGTTGGCACCATGCATCGATCCCGCGAAATTAATACGACTCACT
ATAGGGAGACCACAACGGTTTCCCTCTAGAGATAGCTTAGCGATGTGAAAGAAGCTGGAGAAAACTTTCA
AGAAAAAGTTTCTTCTTCAGACGATAAAGAGAAGTCAAAAAATAAGCGGAAAATAAAAGGCGTAAATCAG
ATTAAAAAAGCAACGGATATTAAAAGCTCTACTAAGATTAAAAGTTCTAATGATATTAAATCATCTACAG
ATTTAAAAACAATGGGATCATAAGCGAAAGGAGAAATGAGATATGTCTATTCAAAAAAGTACTAATAGTT
CAAGTTTAGCAGAAGTCATTGACCGTATTTTAGATAAAGGAATTGTTATTGATGCTTTTGCAAGAGTTTC
TGTTGTAGGAATTGAAATTTTAACGATTGAAGCGCGAGTGGTTATTGCCAGTGTTGATACATGGTTACGC
TATGCAGAAGCAGTAGGGCTTCTTCGTGACGACGTAGAAGAAAACGGTCTTCCTGAACGTTCAAATTCAA
GTGAAGGGCAGCCGCGTTTTAGTATTTAATATGAAGTGGTATGGAACCTTCCTTTTTTGAGGGTGGTTCC
AGCTTTTAGATCTAACTATTGGAGGCTACTAAAAATGGAAATTAAAAAAATTATGCAAGCCGTGAACGAC
TTTTTCGGTGAACACGTAGCTCCTCCTCATAAAATTACCTCGGTGGAAGCTACTGAAGATGAAGGTTGGA
GAGTTATTGTTGAAGTCATTGAAGAACGAGAATATATGAAAAAATACGCCAAAGATGAAATGCTCGGAAC
GTACGAGTGCTTTGTAAATAAAGAAAAAGAAGTCATTTCATTCAAACGACTCGACGTCAGATATAGAAGC
GCCATTGGCATTGAAGCATAAACGATAAGATGGCAGGAGGAACGTAAAAATGACCGTCTTAACAGACAAA
AGGAAAAAAGGCAGTGGAGCTTTTATACAAGATGACGAGACAAAAGAGGTTCTTTCAAGAGCGCTGAGCT
ATTTAAAATCCGGCTATTCCATTCATTTTACAGGTCCTGCCGGCGGAGGCAAAACCTCTTTAGCGCGAGC
GCTTGCTAAAAAGAGAAAGCGTCCTGTAATGCTGATGCACGGGAATCACGAGCTCAACAACAAAGATTTA
ATTGGCGATTTTACGGGATACACGAGCAAAAAAGTAATCGACCAGTACGTTCGTTCTGTCTATAAAAAAG
ATGAACAGGTGAGTGAAAACTGGCAGGATGGCCGATTGCTTGAAGCTGTAAAAAATGGCTATACGCTGAT
TTACGACGAATTTACTCGTTCTAAGCCTGCGACGAATAATATCTTTCTATCGATATTAGAAGAAGGCGTG
CTGCCGCTGTATGGAGTAAAAATGACCGATCCTTTTGTGCGCGTGCATCCCGATTTCCGCGTCATCTTCA
CAAGCAATCCAGCTGAGTATGCCGGCGTATATGATACGCAAGATGCGCTTCTCGACAGGTTAATTACCAT
GTTTATTGATTATAAAGACATCGACAGAGAGACAGCGATTTTAACGGAGAAAACGGACGTAGAAGAAGAT
GAAGCGCGCACAATTGTAACGCTCGTAGCAAACGTGCGAAACCGCTCTGGAGACGAAAACAGCAGCGGAC
TTAGCCTGCGGGCTTCGCTTATGATCGCTACCCTTGCCACGCAGCAAGACATTCCTATCGATGGAAGTGA
CGAAGATTTTCAAACGTTATGTATCGATATTTTGCATCATCCGCTTACCAAATGTTTGGATGAAGAAAAT
GCAAAAAGCAAAGCCGAAAAAATCATTTTAGAAGAATGTAAGAATATAGACACTGAAGAAAAGTAAAGGA
GCTTGAAAACATGAGTGAAACAAACGAAACAGGTATTTATATTTTTAGCGCCATTCAAACGGATAAAGAC
GAAGAATTTGGCGCCGTGGAAGTAGAAGGAACAAAAGCTGAAACATTTTTGATTCGCTACAAAGACGCGG
CTATGGTAGCAGCTGAAGTACCGATGAAAATTTATCATCCTAATCGCCAAAATTTATTAATGCATCAAAA
CGCAGTAGCAGCGATTATGGACAAGAACGATACGGTTATTCCAATCAGCTTTGGGAATGTATTCAAATCA
AAAGAAGACGTAAAAGTTCTTTTGGAAAACCTTTATCCGCAGTTTGAAAAGCTGTTTCCAGCGATCAAAG
GAAAAATTGAAGTCGGTTTAAAAGTAATTGGGAAAAAAGAATGGCTTGAGAAAAAAGTAAACGAAAATCC
TGAACTTGAGAAAGTATCAGCATCCGTAAAAGGAAAATCAGAAGCAGCCGGTTATTATGAGCGTATTCAA
CTTGGAGGAATGGCTCAAAAGATGTTTACTTCCCTGCAAAAAGAAGTCAAGACAGATGTGTTTTCTCCGC
TTGAAGAAGCAGCGGAAGCAGCAAAAGCAAATGAGCCAACGGGCGAAACGATGCTTTTAAACGCGTCTTT
CTTAATTAACCGAGAAGATGAAGCGAAGTTTGATGAAAAAGTAAATGAAGCGCATGAAAACTGGAAAGAC
AAAGCCGATTTTCATTACAGCGGTCCTTGGCCTGCTTATAATTTTGTGAACATTCGCCTAAAAGTAGAAG
AGAAATAACGTGCTTCACAAATTAGTAACCGCACCCATTAACCTTGTAGTGAAAATCGGCGAAAAAGTAC
AGGAAGAAGCTGATAAACAGCTATATGACCTTCCGACGATTCAGCAAAAGCTCATTCAGCTTCAAATGAT
GTTTGAGCTTGGTGAAATTCCAGAAGAAGCGTTTCAAGAAAAAGAAGATGAATTGTTAATGAGGTACGAA
ATTGCGAAACGCAGAGAAATTGAACAATGGGAAGAGCTAACACAAAAAAGAAATGAGGAATCCTAGATGG
GAGAATTACTGTATTTATACGGTTTAATTCCAACAAAAGAAGCAGCAGCCATAGAGCCGTTTCCATCTTA
TAAGGGGTTTGACGGAGAACATTCACTGTACCCAATTGCGTTTGATCAGGTGACGGCTGTAGTTTCTAAG
CTGGATGCTGACACCTATTCAGAAAAAGTGATTCAAGAAAAAATGGAGCAGGATATGAGCTGGCTGCAGG
AAAAAGCATTTCATCATCACGAAACGGTAGCCGCTTTGTACGAAGAATTTACGATCATTCCATTAAAATT
TTGCACCATTTATAAAGGTGAAGAAAGTCTGCAGGCAGCTATTGAGATTAACAAAGAAAAGATAGAGAAT
TCACTGACGCTGCTTCAAGGAAATGAAGAGTGGAATGTGAAAATTTACTGTGATGATACAGAGCTTAAAA
AAGGAATCAGCGAAACGAATGAAAGCGTGAAAGCGAAAAAACAAGAAATTAGTCACTTATCACCAGGAAG
ACAGTTTTTTGAAAAGAAAAAAATAGATCAGCTGATTGAAAAAGAATTAGAGCTTCACAAAAACAAAGTG
TGTGAAGAGATACATGACAAGCTAAAAGAATTATCGCTTTATGACTCTGTTAAAAAGAATTGGAGCAAAG
ACGTAACTGGCGCAGCTGAACAGATGGCGTGGAACAGCGTGTTTCTTCTCCCGTCTCTGCAGATTACTAA
GTTCGTAAACGAAATAGAAGAGCTTCAGCAAAGGCTTGAAAATAAAGGCTGGAAGTTTGAAGTGACGGGA
CCATGGCCGCCCTATCATTTCTCGAGCTTTGCGTAAAGTGAGGAATTAACATTATGTCTCTTAAACAATC
CATGGAGAATAAAGATATTGCTCTTATTGATATTTTAGATGTCATTTTAGATAAAGGAGTCGCCATTAAA
GGAGACTTAATCATTTCCATAGCTGGCGTCGATTTAGTGTATTTGGATTTGCGGGTGCTTATTTCTTCGG
TTGAAACGCTTGTGCAAGCAAAAGAAGGAAATCACAAACCAATCACTTCTGAACAATTTGATAAACAAAA
GGAGGAATTAATGGATGCAACCGGTCAGCCAAGCAAATGGACGAATCCACTTGGATCCTGATCAAGCTGA
ACAAGGCTTAGCGCAGCTTGTGATGACAGTTATTGAGCTATTGAGGCAAATCGTTGAACGTCATGCCATG
AGGCGGGTGGAGGGTGGAACGTTGACGGACGAACAAATTGAAAACTTAGGAATTGCACTAATGAACTTAG
AAGAAAAAATGGACGAGTTGAAAGAGGTGTTCGGTCTGGATGCAGAAGATTTAAATATTGATCTTGGACC
GCTAGGCAGCCTGCTTTAAGCGGTCAGTAGGAGGAACAGTATGGCAGTCGAACATAATATGCAGTCAAGT
ACGATTGTAGATGTGCTCGAAAAGATTTTGGATAAAGGAGTCGTTATAGCGGGGGACATCACCGTAGGAA
TTGCAGATGTCGAGCTATTAACGATAAAGATCCGCTTGATTGTGGCTTCGGTTGATAAGGCAAAAGAAAT
CGGCATGGACTGGTGGGAAAATGATCCGTATCTCAGTTCAAAAGGAGCCAATAACAAAGCGCTCGAAGAA
GAAAATAAAATGCTGCATGAGCGGTTAAAAACGCTTGAAGAAAAAATAGAAACGAAACGTTAAAAACTGT
ACGCTACTTAAAGGAGGAAAGAAAGACATGAGTACAGGCCCTTCTTTTTCAACTAAAGACAATACGCTTG
AATACTTTGTGAAAGCTTCTAATAAACACGGCTTTTCACTTGATATTTCATTAAATGTAAACGGCGCTGT
GATTTCCGGTACCATGATTTCAGCAAAAGAATACTTTGATTACTTAAGCGAAACGTTTGAAGAAGGCAGT
GAAGTGGCTCAGGCGCTAAGCGAACAATTCTCTTTAGCAAGCGAAGCGAGCGAATCAAACGGAGAAGCAG
AAGCCCATTTTATTCATTTGAAAAATACAAAGATTTACTGTGGAGACAGTAAATCTACTCCTTCTAAAGG
CAAAATCTTTTGGAGAGGGAAAATAGCAGAAGTAGACGGGTTTTTCTTAGGAAAGATTTCTGATGCAAAA
TCAACGAGTAAAAAGAGTTCATAAAAAACGGCGGGGTGATTGCCCCGCCGTTTTTTAGTGATGTGATGAG
ATGTGCAGCTTCTTTTTTCGATACATGAGCGGAGTCATCTTCATTTCTTTTCGAAACTGATTAATAAAAT
AGCTTGTACTATTAAACCCTACTTGATAGGCGACTTCCGTCACATTTGCTTCTGCTTGCTGCAGTCCGGA
TTCGCGAACGCGTCTCGAGAGATCCGGCTGCTAACAAAGCCCGAAAGGAAGCTGAGTTGGCTGCTGCCAC
CGCTGAGCAATAACTAGCATAACCCCTTGGGGCCTCTAAACGGGTCTTGAGGGGTTTTTTGCTGAAAGGA
GGAACTATATCCGACTAGTA
